Addgene plasmid #18679: cytoplasmic EKAR (Cerulean-Venus)
Depositing lab: Karel Svoboda. Depositing organization: HHMI, Janelia Research Campus. Publication: A genetically encoded fluorescent sensor of ERK activity. Harvey CD, Ehrhardt AG, Cellurale C, Zhong H, Yasuda R, Davis RJ, Svoboda K.. PNAS 2008 Dec 9;105(49):19264-9 10.1073/pnas.0804598105 PubMed 19033456.
Backbone
  Vector backbone: pRK5
  Backbone size w/o insert (bp): 4500
  Vector type: Mammalian Expression
Growth in bacteria
  Bacterial resistance: Ampicillin, 100 μg/mL
  Growth temperature: 37°C
  Growth strain: DH5alpha
  Copy number: High Copy
Gene/Insert
  Gene/Insert name: ERK Activity Reporter (alt name: EKAR)
  Insert size (bp): 550
  Tag / fusion protein: monomeric Cerulean (N terminal on insert); monomeric Venus (C terminal on insert)
  Cloning method: Restriction Enzyme
  Sequencing primers: 5′ CMV Forward
Resource information
  A portion of this plasmid was derived from a plasmid made by: David Yue (Glycine linker) David Litchfield (Pin1) Deborah Morrison (Cdc25C)
Terms and licenses: Academic/Nonprofit Terms; Industry Terms: Not Available to Industry
How to cite: cytoplasmic EKAR (Cerulean-Venus) was a gift from Karel Svoboda (Addgene plasmid # 18679 ; http://n2t.net/addgene:18679 ; RRID:Addgene_18679)
