[The description below was written by a language model from this plasmid's Addgene catalogue record and pLannotate feature annotations shown in this document.]
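Description:
Cytoplasmic EKAR (Cerulean-Venus) is a mammalian expression plasmid built on the pRK5 backbone that encodes a genetically encoded fluorescent sensor of ERK (extracellular signal-regulated kinase) activity. It is maintained in E. coli as a high-copy plasmid through a ColE1/pUC-type origin and selected with ampicillin via the β-lactamase gene. An M13 phage origin is also annotated, along with backbone remnants such as lac promoter/operator elements and short lacZα, lacI, rop and bom fragments. An SV40 enhancer/early promoter region lies downstream of the expression cassette.

The sensor is transcribed from the human CMV immediate-early enhancer and promoter, followed by a short CMV intron A fragment and an SP6 promoter, and is terminated by an SV40 polyadenylation signal. The open reading frame places monomeric Cerulean at the N terminus and monomeric Venus at the C terminus, flanking the roughly 550 bp reporter module. The feature table identifies a fragment of human PIN1, a protein that binds phosphorylated Ser/Thr-Pro motifs, directly after mCerulean. The catalogue notes that parts of the construct derive from Pin1, Cdc25C and glycine-linker source plasmids, although the Cdc25C and linker segments are not individually annotated. This layout fits a FRET design in which ERK phosphorylation of a substrate sequence promotes its binding to the phospho-binding domain, changing energy transfer between the cyan donor and yellow acceptor. The short hits labelled IgH signal sequence and calmodulin are small fragments and may be incidental matches. The element responsible for the cytoplasmic localisation in the name is not identified in the record. The construct is used to image ERK signalling in living mammalian cells.
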