Features (pLannotate 1.2.2; 24 found; start..end, strand, type, name):
     14..393     +  enhancer       CMV enhancer: human cytomegalovirus immediate early enhancer
    394..597     +  promoter       CMV promoter: human cytomegalovirus (CMV) immediate early promoter
    732..775     +  intron         CMV intron (fragment): modified intron A from human cytomegalovirus
    827..845     +  promoter       SP6 promoter: promoter for bacteriophage SP6 RNA polymerase
    849..886     +  CDS            IgH signal sequence (fragment): signal sequence from the mouse immunoglobulin heavy chain variable region
    939..1655    +  CDS            mCerulean: mCerulean is a basic (constitutively fluorescent) cyan fluorescent protein published in 2005, derived from Aequorea victoria. It is reported to be a very rapidly-maturing monomer.
   1665..1826    +  CDS            PIN1 (fragment): PIN1_HUMAN - Experimental evidence at protein level: Swiss-Prot protein existence level 1. Peptidyl-prolyl cis/trans isomerase (PPIase) that binds to and isomerizes specific phosphorylated Ser/Thr-Pro (pSer/Thr-Pro) motifs (PubMed:21497122, PubMed:23623683, PubMed:29686383). By inducing conformational changes in a subset of phosphorylated proteins, acts as a molecular switch in multiple cellular processes (PubMed:21497122, PubMed:22033920, PubMed:23623683). Displays a preference for acidic residues located N-terminally to the proline bond to be isomerized. Regulates mitosis presumably by inter
   1827..1849    +  misc_feature   MCS (fragment): multiple cloning site
   2103..2126    +  CDS            calmodulin (fragment): calcium-binding protein
   2220..2936    +  CDS            mVenus: mVenus is a basic (constitutively fluorescent) yellow fluorescent protein published in 2006, derived from Aequorea victoria. It is reported to be a rapidly-maturing monomer with moderate acid sensitivity.
   2982..2999    +  misc_feature   MCS (fragment): pUC18/19 multiple cloning site
   3020..3154    +  polyA_signal   SV40 poly(A) signal: SV40 polyadenylation signal
   3223..3580    +  promoter       SV40 promoter: SV40 enhancer and early promoter
   3599..3753    +  CDS            lacZα (fragment): LacZα fragment of β-galactosidase; lacZ fragment
   3759..3810    -  misc_feature   bom (fragment): basis of mobility region from pBR322
   3829..4209    +  rep_origin     M13 ori (sequence partly withheld): M13 bacteriophage origin of replication; arrow indicates direction of (+) strand synthesis
   4471..4510    -  CDS            rop (fragment): Rop protein, which maintains plasmids at low copy number; rop
   4616..4720    +  promoter       AmpR promoter: bla
   4721..5581    +  CDS            AmpR: β-lactamase; bla; confers resistance to ampicillin, carbenicillin, and related antibiotics
   5752..6340    +  rep_origin     ori: high-copy-number ColE1/pMB1/pBR322/pUC origin of replication
   6523..6615    +  CDS            lacI (fragment): lac repressor; lacI; The lac repressor binds to the lac operator to inhibit transcription in E. coli. This inhibition can be relieved by adding lactose or isopropyl-β-D-thiogalactopyranoside (IPTG).
   6628..6649    +  protein_bind   CAP binding site: CAP binding activates transcription in the presence of cAMP. E. coli catabolite activator protein
   6664..6694    +  promoter       lac promoter: promoter for the E. coli lac operon
   6702..6718    +  protein_bind   lac operator: The lac repressor binds to the lac operator to inhibit transcription in E. coli. This inhibition can be relieved by adding lactose or isopropyl-β-D-thiogalactopyranoside (IPTG). lac repressor encoded by lacI
>Addgene plasmid #18679 | cytoplasmic EKAR (Cerulean-Venus) | depositor full sequence | sequence record 140025 | cytoplasmic EKAR (Cerulean-Venus) sequence 6758 bps
TTCGAGCTCGCCCGACATTGATTATTGACTAGTTATTAATAGTAATCAATTACGGGGTCATTAGTTCATA
GCCCATATATGGAGTTCCGCGTTACATAACTTACGGTAAATGGCCCGCCTGGCTGACCGCCCAACGACCC
CCGCCCATTGACGTCAATAATGACGTATGTTCCCATAGTAACGCCAATAGGGACTTTCCATTGACGTCAA
TGGGTGGAGTATTTACGGTAAACTGCCCACTTGGCAGTACATCAAGTGTATCATATGCCAAGTACGCCCC
CTATTGACGTCAATGACGGTAAATGGCCCGCCTGGCATTATGCCCAGTACATGACCTTATGGGACTTTCC
TACTTGGCAGTACATCTACGTATTAGTCATCGCTATTACCATGGTGATGCGGTTTTGGCAGTACATCAAT
GGGCGTGGATAGCGGTTTGACTCACGGGGATTTCCAAGTCTCCACCCCATTGACGTCAATGGGAGTTTGT
TTTGGCACCAAAATCAACGGGACTTTCCAAAATGTCGTAACAACTCCGCCCCATTGACGCAAATGGGCGG
TAGGCGTGTACGGTGGGAGGTCTATATAAGCAGAGCTCGTTTAGTGACCGTCAGATCGCCTGGAGACGCC
ATCCACGCTGTTTTGACCTCCATAGAAGACACCGGGACCGATCCAGCCTCCGCGGCCGGGAACGGTGCAT
TGGAACGCGGATTCCCCGTGCCAAGAGTGACGTAAGTACCGCCTATAGAGTCTATAGGCCCACCCCCTTG
GCTTCGTTAGAACGCGGCTACAATTAATACATAACCTTATGTATCATACACATACGATTTAGGTGACACT
ATAGAATAACATCCACTTTGCCTTTCTCTCCACAGGTGTCCACTCCCAGGTCCAACTGCACCTCGGTTCT
ATCGATTGAATTCGTACCGGTCGCCACCATGGTGAGCAAGGGCGAGGAGCTGTTCACCGGGGTGGTGCCC
ATCCTGGTCGAGCTGGACGGCGACGTAAACGGCCACAAGTTCAGCGTGTCCGGCGAGGGCGAGGGCGATG
CCACCTACGGCAAGCTGACCCTGAAGTTCATCTGCACCACCGGCAAGCTGCCCGTGCCCTGGCCCACCCT
CGTGACCACCCTGACCTGGGGCGTGCAGTGCTTCGCCCGCTACCCCGACCACATGAAGCAGCACGACTTC
TTCAAGTCCGCCATGCCCGAAGGCTACGTCCAGGAGCGCACCATCTTCTTCAAGGACGACGGCAACTACA
AGACCCGCGCCGAGGTGAAGTTCGAGGGCGACACCCTGGTGAACCGCATCGAGCTGAAGGGCATCGACTT
CAAGGAGGACGGCAACATCCTGGGGCACAAGCTGGAGTACAACGCCATCAGCGACAACGTCTATATCACC
GCCGACAAGCAGAAGAACGGCATCAAGGCCAACTTCAAGATCCGCCACAACATCGAGGACGGCAGCGTGC
AGCTCGCCGACCACTACCAGCAGAACACCCCCATCGGCGACGGCCCCGTGCTGCTGCCCGACAACCACTA
CCTGAGCACCCAGTCCAAGCTGAGCAAAGACCCCAACGAGAAGCGCGATCACATGGTCCTGCTGGAGTTC
GTGACCGCCGCCGGGATCACTCTCGGCATGGACGAGCTGTACAAGCGGATCCATATGGCGGACGAGGAGA
AGCTGCCGCCCGGCTGGGAGAAGCGCATGAGCCGCAGCTCAGGCCGAGTGTACTACTTCAACCACATCAC
TAACGCCAGCCAGTGGGAGCGGCCCAGCGGCAACAGCAGCAGTGGTGGCAAAAACGGGCAGGGGGAGCCT
GCCAGGAAGCTTCGAATTCTGCAGTCGACTAGGGAGCAAGGGCTTGTGTCTAGAGGCGGAGGTGGTGGAG
GAGGTGGAGGTGGTGGAGGTGGAGGTGGAGGTGGTGGCGGTGGTGGAGGAGGAGGAGCTAGAGGCGGAGG
TGGTGGAGGAGGTGGAGGTGGTGGAGGTGGAGGTGGAGGTGGTGGCGGTGGTGGAGGAGGAGGAGCTAGC
GGCGGAGGTGGTGGAGGAGGTGGAGGTGGTGGAGGTGGAGGTGGAGGTGGTGGCGGTGGTGGAGGAGGAG
GAATGGCTGACCAACTGACTGAAGAGTGGTCGACGGTACCGCGGACCGGTCCTGACGTACCACGTACACC
AGTAGGAAAGGCAAAGCTGTCATTCCAATTCCCGCGGGCCCGGGATATCATGGTGAGCAAGGGCGAGGAG
CTGTTCACCGGGGTGGTGCCCATCCTGGTCGAGCTGGACGGCGACGTAAACGGCCACAAGTTCAGCGTGT
CCGGCGAGGGCGAGGGCGATGCCACCTACGGCAAGCTGACCCTGAAGCTGATCTGCACCACCGGCAAGCT
GCCCGTGCCCTGGCCCACCCTCGTGACCACCCTGGGCTACGGCCTGCAGTGCTTCGCCCGCTACCCCGAC
CACATGAAGCAGCACGACTTCTTCAAGTCCGCCATGCCCGAAGGCTACGTCCAGGAGCGCACCATCTTCT
TCAAGGACGACGGCAACTACAAGACCCGCGCCGAGGTGAAGTTCGAGGGCGACACCCTGGTGAACCGCAT
CGAGCTGAAGGGCATCGACTTCAAGGAGGACGGCAACATCCTGGGGCACAAGCTGGAGTACAACTACAAC
AGCCACAACGTCTATATCACCGCCGACAAGCAGAAGAACGGCATCAAGGCCAACTTCAAGATCCGCCACA
ACATCGAGGACGGCGGCGTGCAGCTCGCCGACCACTACCAGCAGAACACCCCCATCGGCGACGGCCCCGT
GCTGCTGCCCGACAACCACTACCTGAGCTACCAGTCCAAGCTGAGCAAAGACCCCAACGAGAAGCGCGAT
CACATGGTCCTGCTGGAGTTCGTGACCGCCGCCGGGATCACTCTCGGCATGGACGAGCTGTACAAGGATG
CTCTTCAAAAAAAACTTGAAGAACTTGAACTTGACGAATGATCTAGAGTCGACCTGCAGAAGCTTGGCCG
CCATGGCCCAACTTGTTTATTGCAGCTTATAATGGTTACAAATAAAGCAATAGCATCACAAATTTCACAA
ATAAAGCATTTTTTTCACTGCATTCTAGTTGTGGTTTGTCCAAACTCATCAATGTATCTTATCATGTCTG
GATCGGGAATTAATTCGGCGCAGCACCATGGCCTGAAATAACCTCTGAAAGAGGAACTTGGTTAGGTACC
TTCTGAGGCGGAAAGAACCAGCTGTGGAATGTGTGTCAGTTAGGGTGTGGAAAGTCCCCAGGCTCCCCAG
CAGGCAGAAGTATGCAAAGCATGCATCTCAATTAGTCAGCAACCAGGTGTGGAAAGTCCCCAGGCTCCCC
AGCAGGCAGAAGTATGCAAAGCATGCATCTCAATTAGTCAGCAACCATAGTCCCGCCCCTAACTCCGCCC
ATCCCGCCCCTAACTCCGCCCAGTTCCGCCCATTCTCCGCCCCATGGCTGACTAATTTTTTTTATTTATG
CAGAGGCCGAGGCCGCCTCGGCCTCTGAGCTATTCCAGAAGTAGTGAGGAGGCTTTTTTGGAGGCCTAGG
CTTTTGCAAAAAGCTGTTAACAGCTTGGCACTGGCCGTCGTTTTACAACGTCGTGACTGGGAAAACCCTG
GCGTTACCCAACTTAATCGCCTTGCAGCACATCCCCCCTTCGCCAGCTGGCGTAATAGCGAAGAGGCCCG
CACCGATCGCCCTTCCCAACAGTTGCGTAGCCTGAATGGCGAATGGCGCCTGATGCGGTATTTTCTCCTT
ACGCATCTGTGCGGTATTTCACACCGCATA
[142 nt withheld, positions 3811-3952]
C
[141 nt withheld, positions 3954-4094]
CCTTTGACGTTGGAGTCCACGTTCTTT
[37 nt withheld, positions 4122-4158]
ACCCTATCTCGGGCTATTCTTTTGATTTATAAGGGATTTTGCCGATTTCGGCCTATTGGTTAAAAAATGA
GCTGATTTAACAAAAATTTAACGCGAATTTTAACAAAATATTAACGTTTACAATTTTATGGTGCACTCTC
AGTACAATCTGCTCTGATGCCGCATAGTTAAGCCAACTCCGCTATCGCTACGTGACTGGGTCATGGCTGC
GCCCCGACACCCGCCAACACCCGCTGACGCGCCCTGACGGGCTTGTCTGCTCCCGGCATCCGCTTACAGA
CAAGCTGTGACCGTCTCCGGGAGCTGCATGTGTCAGAGGTTTTCACCGTCATCACCGAAACGCGCGAGGC
AGTATTCTTGAAGACGAAAGGGCCTCGTGATACGCCTATTTTTATAGGTTAATGTCATGATAATAATGGT
TTCTTAGACGTCAGGTGGCACTTTTCGGGGAAATGTGCGCGGAACCCCTATTTGTTTATTTTTCTAAATA
CATTCAAATATGTATCCGCTCATGAGACAATAACCCTGATAAATGCTTCAATAATATTGAAAAAGGAAGA
GTATGAGTATTCAACATTTCCGTGTCGCCCTTATTCCCTTTTTTGCGGCATTTTGCCTTCCTGTTTTTGC
TCACCCAGAAACGCTGGTGAAAGTAAAAGATGCTGAAGATCAGTTGGGTGCACGAGTGGGTTACATCGAA
CTGGATCTCAACAGCGGTAAGATCCTTGAGAGTTTTCGCCCCGAAGAACGTTTTCCAATGATGAGCACTT
TTAAAGTTCTGCTATGTGGCGCGGTATTATCCCGTGATGACGCCGGGCAAGAGCAACTCGGTCGCCGCAT
ACACTATTCTCAGAATGACTTGGTTGAGTACTCACCAGTCACAGAAAAGCATCTTACGGATGGCATGACA
GTAAGAGAATTATGCAGTGCTGCCATAACCATGAGTGATAACACTGCGGCCAACTTACTTCTGACAACGA
TCGGAGGACCGAAGGAGCTAACCGCTTTTTTGCACAACATGGGGGATCATGTAACTCGCCTTGATCGTTG
GGAACCGGAGCTGAATGAAGCCATACCAAACGACGAGCGTGACACCACGATGCCAGCAGCAATGGCAACA
ACGTTGCGCAAACTATTAACTGGCGAACTACTTACTCTAGCTTCCCGGCAACAATTAATAGACTGGATGG
AGGCGGATAAAGTTGCAGGACCACTTCTGCGCTCGGCCCTTCCGGCTGGCTGGTTTATTGCTGATAAATC
TGGAGCCGGTGAGCGTGGGTCTCGCGGTATCATTGCAGCACTGGGGCCAGATGGTAAGCCCTCCCGTATC
GTAGTTATCTACACGACGGGGAGTCAGGCAACTATGGATGAACGAAATAGACAGATCGCTGAGATAGGTG
CCTCACTGATTAAGCATTGGTAACTGTCAGACCAAGTTTACTCATATATACTTTAGATTGATTTAAAACT
TCATTTTTAATTTAAAAGGATCTAGGTGAAGATCCTTTTTGATAATCTCATGACCAAAATCCCTTAACGT
GAGTTTTCGTTCCACTGAGCGTCAGACCCCGTAGAAAAGATCAAAGGATCTTCTTGAGATCCTTTTTTTC
TGCGCGTAATCTGCTGCTTGCAAACAAAAAAACCACCGCTACCAGCGGTGGTTTGTTTGCCGGATCAAGA
GCTACCAACTCTTTTTCCGAAGGTAACTGGCTTCAGCAGAGCGCAGATACCAAATACTGTCCTTCTAGTG
TAGCCGTAGTTAGGCCACCACTTCAAGAACTCTGTAGCACCGCCTACATACCTCGCTCTGCTAATCCTGT
TACCAGTGGCTGCTGCCAGTGGCGATAAGTCGTGTCTTACCGGGTTGGACTCAAGACGATAGTTACCGGA
TAAGGCGCAGCGGTCGGGCTGAACGGGGGGTTCGTGCACACAGCCCAGCTTGGAGCGAACGACCTACACC
GAACTGAGATACCTACAGCGTGAGCATTGAGAAAGCGCCACGCTTCCCGAAGGGAGAAAGGCGGACAGGT
ATCCGGTAAGCGGCAGGGTCGGAACAGGAGAGCGCACGAGGGAGCTTCCAGGGGGAAACGCCTGGTATCT
TTATAGTCCTGTCGGGTTTCGCCACCTCTGACTTGAGCGTCGATTTTTGTGATGCTCGTCAGGGGGGCGG
AGCCTATGGAAAAACGCCAGCAACGCGGCCTTTTTACGGTTCCTGGCCTTTTGCTGGCCTTTTGCTCACA
TGTTCTTTCCTGCGTTATCCCCTGATTCTGTGGATAACCGTATTACCGCCTTTGAGTGAGCTGATACCGC
TCGCCGCAGCCGAACGACCGAGCGCAGCGAGTCAGTGAGCGAGGAAGCGGAAGAGCGCCCAATACGCAAA
CCGCCTCTCCCCGCGCGTTGGCCGATTCATTAATCCAGCTGGCACGACAGGTTTCCCGACTGGAAAGCGG
GCAGTGAGCGCAACGCAATTAATGTGAGTTACCTCACTCATTAGGCACCCCAGGCTTTACACTTTATGCT
TCCGGCTCGTATGTTGTGTGGAATTGTGAGCGGATAACAATTTCACACAGGAAACAGCTATGACCATGAT
TACGAATTAA
