>Addgene plasmid #18679 | cytoplasmic EKAR (Cerulean-Venus) | addgene partial sequence | sequence record 24559 | 18679 with CMV-F
GCAGAGCTCGTTTAGTGACCGTCAGATCGCCTGGAGACGCCATCCACGCTGTTTTGACCTCCATAGAAGA
CACCGGGACCGATCCAGCCTCCGCGGCCGGGAACGGTGCATTGGAACGCGGATTCCCCGTGCCAAGAGTG
ACGTAAGTACCGCCTATAGAGTCTATAGGCCCACCCCCTTGGCTTCGTTAGAACGCGGCTACAATTAATA
CATAACCTTATGTATCATACACATACGATTTAGGTGACACTATAGAATAACATCCACTTTGCCTTTCTCT
CCACAGGTGTCCACTCCCAGGTCCAACTGCACCTCGGTTCTATCGATTGAATTCGTACCGGTCGCCACCA
TGGTGAGCAAGGGCGAGGAGCTGTTCACCGGGGTGGTGCCCATCCTGGTCGAGCTGGACGGCGACGTAAA
CGGCCACAAGTTCAGCGTGTCCGGCGAGGGCGAGGGCGATGCCACCTACGGCAAGCTGACCCTGAAGTTC
ATCTGCACCACCGGCAAGCTGCCCGTGCCCTGGCCCACCCTCGTGACCACCCTGACCTGGGGCGTGCAGT
GCTTCGCCCGCTACCCCGACCACATGAAGCAGCACGACTTCTTCAAGTCCGCCATGCCCGAAGGCTACGT
CCAGGAGCGCACCATCTTCTTCAAGGACGACGGCAACTACAAGACCCGCGCCGAGGTGAAGTTCGAGGGC
GACACCCTGGTGAACCGCATCGAGCTGAAGGGCATCGACTTCAAGGAGGACGGCAACATCCTGGGGCACA
AGCTGGAGTACAACGCCATCAGCGACAACGTCTATATCACCGCCGACAAGCAGAAGAACGGCATCAAGGC
CAACTTCAAGATCCGCCACAACATCGAGGACGGCAGCGTGCAGCTCGCCGACCACTACCAGCAGAACACC
CCCATCGGCGACGGCCCCGTGCTGCTGCCCGACAACCACTACCTGA
