>Addgene plasmid #18679 | cytoplasmic EKAR (Cerulean-Venus) | addgene partial sequence | sequence record 139396 | pBABE3 5'-ACCCTAACTGACACACATTCC-3'
CCTAACCAAGTTCCTCTTTCAGAGGTTATTTCAGGCCATGGTGCTGCGCCGAATTAATTCCCGATCCAGA
CATGATAAGATACATTGATGAGTTTGGACAAACCACAACTAGAATGCAGTGAAAAAAATGCTTTATTTGT
GAAATTTGTGATGCTATTGCTTTATTTGTAACCATTATAAGCTGCAATAAACAAGTTGGGCCATGGCGGC
CAAGCTTCTGCAGGTCGACTCTAGATCATTCGTCAAGTTCAAGTTCTTCAAGTTTTTTTTGAAGAGCATC
CTTGTACAGCTCGTCCATGCCGAGAGTGATCCCGGCGGCGGTCACGAACTCCAGCAGGACCATGTGATCG
CGCTTCTCGTTGGGGTCTTTGCTCAGCTTGGACTGGTAGCTCAGGTAGTGGTTGTCGGGCAGCAGCACGG
GGCCGTCGCCGATGGGGGTGTTCTGCTGGTAGTGGTCGGCGAGCTGCACGCCGCCGTCCTCGATGTTGTG
GCGGATCTTGAAGTTGGCCTTGATGCCGTTCTTCTGCTTGTCGGCGGTGATATAGACGTTGTGGCTGTTG
TAGTTGTACTCCAGCTTGTGCCCCAGGATGTTGCCGTCCTCCTTGAAGTCGATGCCCTTCAGCTCGATGC
GGTTCACCAGGGTGTCGCCCTCGAACTTCACCTCGGCGCGGGTCTTGTAGTTGCCGTCGTCCTTGAAGAA
GATGGTGCGCTCCTGGACGTAGCCTTCGGGCATGGCGGACTTGAAGAAGTCGTGCTGCTTCATGTGGTCG
GGGTAGCGGGCGAAGCACTGCAGGCCGTAGCCCAGGGTGGTCACGAGGGTGGGCCAGGGCACGGGCAGCT
TGCCGGTGGTGCA
