>Addgene plasmid #18679 | cytoplasmic EKAR (Cerulean-Venus) | addgene partial sequence | sequence record 139397 | mVenus-R 5'-cgaagcactgcaggccgtagc-3'
CCAGGGCACGGGCAGCTTGCCGGTGGTGCAGATCAGCTTCAGGGTCAGCTTGCCGTAGGTGGCATCGCCC
TCGCCCTCGCCGGACACGCTGAACTTGTGGCCGTTTACGTCGCCGTCCAGCTCGACCAGGATGGGCACCA
CCCCGGTGAACAGCTCCTCGCCCTTGCTCACCATGATATCCCGGGCCCGCGGGAATTGGAATGACAGCTT
TGCCTTTCCTACTGGTGTACGTGGTACGTCAGGACCGGTCCGCGGTACCGTCGACCACTCTTCAGTCAGT
TGGTCAGCCATTCCTCCTCCTCCACCACCGCCACCACCTCCACCTCCACCTCCACCACCTCCACCTCCTC
CACCACCTCCGCCGCTAGCTCCTCCTCCTCCACCACCGCCACCACCTCCACCTCCACCTCCACCACCTCC
ACCTCCTCCACCACCTCCGCCTCTAGCTCCTCCTCCTCCACCACCGCCACCACCTCCACCTCCACCTCCA
CCACCTCCACCTCCTCCACCACCTCCGCCTCTAGA
